Addgene plasmid #229727: pGWB515_35S-HA-(ΔTP)DM3(Col-0) T359A
Purpose: Stable transformation or transient expression of gene of interest in plants
Depositing lab: Eunyoung Chae. Depositing organization: National University of Singapore. Publication: Structural determinants of DANGEROUS MIX 3, an alpha/beta hydrolase that triggers NLR-mediated genetic incompatibility in plants. Wan WL, Kim G, Kim N, Tan YY, Watari M, Charoennit N, Lee RRQ, Phang IRK, Wang J, Liew YY, Hu D, Ng SK, Zhang Y, Jang IC, Song JJ, Chae E. Mol Cell. 2025 Jul 17;85(14):2776-2795.e8. doi: 10.1016/j.molcel.2025.06.021. PubMed 40680723.
Backbone
  Vector backbone: pGWB515
  Backbone manufacturer: Tsuyoshi Nakagawa (Addgene plasmid #74857)
  Vector type: Plant Expression
Growth in bacteria
  Bacterial resistance: Spectinomycin, 50 μg/mL
  Growth temperature: 37°C
  Growth strain: DH5alpha
  Copy number: High Copy
Gene/Insert
  Gene/Insert name: DM3(Col-0) (alt name: At3g61540)
  Species: A. thaliana (mustard weed)
  Mutation: amino acid 1-52 were deleted, T359A
  Entrez Gene: AT3G61540 (a.k.a. AT3G61540)
  Cloning method: Gateway Cloning
Terms and licenses: Academic/Nonprofit Terms; Industry Terms: Not Available to Industry
Depositor comments: Please visit https://doi.org/10.1101/2024.10.28.620575 for bioRxiv preprint.
How to cite: pGWB515_35S-HA-(ΔTP)DM3(Col-0) T359A was a gift from Eunyoung Chae (Addgene plasmid # 229727 ; http://n2t.net/addgene:229727 ; RRID:Addgene_229727)
