[The description below was written by a language model from this plasmid's Addgene catalogue record and pLannotate feature annotations shown in this document.]
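Description:
pGWB515_35S-HA-(ΔTP)DM3(Col-0) T359A is a Gateway-derived binary T-DNA vector for Agrobacterium-mediated stable transformation or transient expression in plants, built on the pGWB515 backbone. Outside the T-DNA borders it carries a ColE1/pMB1-type origin with a bom mobilisation region for propagation in E. coli. It also has the pVS1 oriV together with RepA and StaA for replication and stable maintenance in Agrobacterium. Bacterial selection is by spectinomycin through an aadA (SmR) gene. Small annotated fragments (lacZα, lac promoter/operator, gentamicin resistance, Tn5 transposase, rop) appear to be remnants of the vector's construction rather than functional parts.

Between the nopaline-type right and left border repeats, a CaMV 35S promoter drives an N-terminal 3xHA epitope tag. The tag is followed by the insert, flanked by attB1 and attB2 sites left by Gateway recombination, and by a NOS terminator. The insert is Arabidopsis thaliana DM3 (DANGEROUS MIX 3, At3g61540), Col-0 allele, lacking amino acids 1–52 and carrying a T359A substitution. The "ΔTP" in the name suggests that the deleted region is a transit peptide, though the record does not spell this out. The automated annotation marks parts of the insert as fragments similar to a bacterial proline iminopeptidase. This reflects homology, consistent with DM3 being an alpha/beta hydrolase, and the separated matching blocks may indicate intervening sequence in the clone. A NOS promoter–HygR–NOS terminator cassette within the T-DNA provides hygromycin selection of transformed plants.

The construct allows constitutive expression and HA-based detection of this DM3 point mutant. It comes from work on the structural determinants by which DM3 triggers NLR-mediated genetic incompatibility.
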