Features (pLannotate 1.2.2; 29 found; start..end, strand, type, name):
     54..78      -  misc_feature   RB T-DNA repeat: right border repeat from nopaline C58 T-DNA
    144..298     -  CDS            lacZα (fragment): LacZα fragment of β-galactosidase; lacZ fragment
    301..321     -  misc_feature   MCS (fragment): pUC18/19 multiple cloning site
    812..1153    +  promoter       CaMV 35S promoter: strong constitutive promoter from cauliflower mosaic virus
   1196..1285    +  CDS            3xHA: three tandem HA epitope tags
   1307..1331    +  protein_bind   attB1: mutant version of attB; recombination site for the Gateway® BP reaction BP Clonase™
   1624..2301    +  CDS            pip (fragment): PIP_AERSO - Also known as pap. Experimental evidence at protein level: Swiss-Prot protein existence level 1. Higher activity toward long peptides. Acts on hydroxyproline beta-naphthylamide with almost as high an activity as on proline beta- naphthylamide. From Aeromonas sobria.
   3096..3224    +  CDS            pip (fragment): PIP_AERSO - Also known as pap. Experimental evidence at protein level: Swiss-Prot protein existence level 1. Higher activity toward long peptides. Acts on hydroxyproline beta-naphthylamide with almost as high an activity as on proline beta- naphthylamide. From Aeromonas sobria.
   3302..3460    +  CDS            pip (fragment): PIP_AERSO - Also known as pap. Experimental evidence at protein level: Swiss-Prot protein existence level 1. Higher activity toward long peptides. Acts on hydroxyproline beta-naphthylamide with almost as high an activity as on proline beta- naphthylamide. From Aeromonas sobria.
   3504..3528    -  protein_bind   attB2: mutant version of attB; recombination site for the Gateway® BP reaction BP Clonase™
   3554..3806    +  terminator     NOS terminator: nopaline synthase terminator and poly(A) signal
   3861..3883    -  protein_bind   lac operator (fragment): The lac repressor binds to the lac operator to inhibit transcription in E. coli. This inhibition can be relieved by adding lactose or isopropyl-β-D-thiogalactopyranoside (IPTG). lac repressor encoded by lacI
   3887..3917    -  promoter       lac promoter: promoter for the E. coli lac operon
   3932..3953    -  protein_bind   CAP binding site: CAP binding activates transcription in the presence of cAMP. E. coli catabolite activator protein
   3989..4241    -  terminator     NOS terminator: nopaline synthase terminator and poly(A) signal
   4392..5417    -  CDS            HygR: aminoglycoside phosphotransferase from E. coli; aph(4)-Ia; confers resistance to hygromycin
   5469..5648    -  promoter       NOS promoter: nopaline synthase promoter
   5728..6057    -  CDS            tnpA (fragment): TN5P_ECOLX - Also known as tnp. Experimental evidence at protein level: Swiss-Prot protein existence level 1. Mediates transposition of transposon Tn5 by a 'cut and paste' mechanism. First, the monomeric transposase binds the 19 bp inverted DNA repeats flanking the transposon. Then, dimerization of the DNA- bound transposase creates a synaptic DNA complex. After nicking of the first DNA strand, excision of the transposon proceeds through a series of intermediates. The transposase then mediates the insertion of the transposon at a new site by strand transfer. The activity of the wild- type tran
   6154..6178    -  misc_feature   LB T-DNA repeat: left border repeat from nopaline C58 T-DNA
   6437..6460    +  promoter       Pc promoter (fragment): intI1 (promoter lies within the coding sequence); class 1 integron promoter
   6636..6692    +  CDS            GmR (fragment): gentamycin acetyltransferase; aacC1; confers resistance to gentamycin
   6703..7490    +  CDS            SmR (fragment): aminoglycoside adenylyltransferase (Murphy, 1985); aadA; confers resistance to spectinomycin and streptomycin
   7736..8324    +  rep_origin     ori: high-copy-number ColE1/pMB1/pBR322/pUC origin of replication
   8510..8650    -  misc_feature   bom: basis of mobility region from pBR322
   8752..8791    -  CDS            rop (fragment): Rop protein, which maintains plasmids at low copy number; rop
   8994..9188    -  rep_origin     pVS1 oriV: origin of replication for the Pseudomonas plasmid pVS1 (Heeb et al., 2000)
   9254..10327   -  CDS            pVS1 RepA: replication protein from the Pseudomonas plasmid pVS1 (Heeb et al., 2000)
  10756..11385   -  CDS            pVS1 StaA: stability protein from the Pseudomonas plasmid pVS1 (Heeb et al., 2000)
  11945..12346   -  CDS            Y4CG_SINFN (fragment): Protein inferred from homology: Swiss-Prot protein existence level 3. From Sinorhizobium fredii (strain NBRC 101917 / NGR234).
>Addgene plasmid #229727 | pGWB515_35S-HA-(ΔTP)DM3(Col-0) T359A | addgene full sequence | sequence record 478301 | Addgene NGS Result
TTTCACGCCCTTTTAAATATCCGATTATTCTAATAAACGCTCTTTTCTCTTAGGTTTACCCGCCAATATA
TCCTGTCAAACACTGATAGTTTAAACTGAAGGCGGGAAACGACAATCTGATCCAAGCTCAAGCTGCTCTA
GCATTCGCCATTCAGGCTGCGCAACTGTTGGGAAGGGCGATCGGTGCGGGCCTCTTCGCTATTACGCCAG
CTGGCGAAAGGGGGATGTGCTGCAAGGCGATTAAGTTGGGTAACGCCAGGGTTTTCCCAGTCACGACGTT
GTAAAACGACGGCCAGTGCCAAGCTTGCATGCCTGCAGGTCCCCAGATTAGCCTTTTCAATTTCAGAAAG
AATGCTAACCCACAGATGGTTAGAGAGGCTTACGCAGCAGGTCTCATCAAGACGATCTACCCGAGCAATA
ATCTCCAGGAAATCAAATACCTTCCCAAGAAGGTTAAAGATGCAGTCAAAAGATTCAGGACTAACTGCAT
CAAGAACACAGAGAAAGATATATTTCTCAAGATCAGAAGTACTATTCCAGTATGGACGATTCAAGGCTTG
CTTCACAAACCAAGGCAAGTAATAGAGATTGGAGTCTCTAAAAAGGTAGTTCCCACTGAATCAAAGGCCA
TGGAGTCAAAGATTCAAATAGAGGACCTAACAGAACTCGCCGTAAAGACTGGCGAACAGTTCATACAGAG
TCTCTTACGACTCAATGACAAGAAGAAAATCTTCGTCAACATGGTGGAGCACGACACACTTGTCTACTCC
AAAAATATCAAAGATACAGTCTCAGAAGACCAAAGGGCAATTGAGACTTTTCAACAAAGGGTAATATCCG
GAAACCTCCTCGGATTCCATTGCCCAGCTATCTGTCACTTTATTGTGAAGATAGTGGAAAAGGAAGGTGG
CTCCTACAAATGCCATCATTGCGATAAAGGAAAGGCCATCGTTGAAGATGCCTCTGCCGACAGTGGTCCC
AAAGATGGACCCCCACCCACGAGGAGCATCGTGGAAAAAGAAGACGTTCCAACCACGTCTTCAAAGCAAG
TGGATTGATGTGATATCTCCACTGACGTAAGGGATGACGCACAATCCCACTATCCTTCGCAAGACCCTTC
CTCTATATAAGGAAGTTCATTTCATTTGGAGAGAACACGGGGGACTCTAGAATGAGCGGGTTAATTAACA
TCTTTTACCCATACGATGTTCCTGACTATGCGGGCTATCCCTATGACGTCCCGGACTATGCAGGATCCTA
TCCATATGACGTTCCAGATTACGCTGCTCAGTGCAGCGCTGTTATCACAAGTTTGTACAAAAAAGCAGGC
TCCGAATTCGCCCTTATGGAAGCGGGATCGGTTTACGTCGATGTAGCTGGGGAATCGAAGTCGGAGCATG
TTACTGGGAAGTGGTTTTCGGTGCCGGAGCTCCGACTGCGTGACCACCGGTTCATAGTTCCTCTTGATTA
TTCCAAAAGTTCTCCCAAAATTACCGTCTTTGCTCGAGAGATCGTTGCGGGTAACTTGAAATTTGGAGCT
TTTTGATTCAGAGCTCTTTCTGTGATTACGAAGCTAAAAGTTTGTGTCTTTTGTTTTTTGTAGTTGGGAA
AGAGGAGCAAGCAATGCCGTATTTATTGTATTTGCAAGGTGGTCCAGGATTTGAAGGTCCAAGGCCTAGT
GAAGCTAGTGGATGGATTCAAAGAGCTTGTGAAGAGTTTCGAGTGGTCTTACTCGATCAAGTATGATGCT
TTCATAGTTTTATACTCTTCTCTGGACAGTTTTTTTAGTCTTTGTGTTGTTCTAATTTTGTTTGTCCTGC
AGCGAGGAACAGGCTTGTCCACTCCTTTAACATGTTCCTCTATGCTTCAATTCAAATCAGCAAAGGAATT
AGCTGATTATTTGGTTCACTTTCGAGCTGATAATATAGTTAAAGATGCTGAGTTTATTAGAGTTCGTCTT
GTTCCTAAGGCTGATCCTTGGACAATTTTGGGTCAGGTAATTTGTCTTTGTATTGTCTATTGGTCATCTT
GCTTCAGTTCTTGTCATTTGATTTTGTATTCATCTTTTTTTCTTCAAATCTACAGAGTTTCGGTGGCTTT
TGTGCACTTACATATCTGAGTTTTGCACCCGAAGGACTCAAACAAGTGCTAATAACTGGAGGAATTCCAC
CAATTGGTAAAGCATGTACAGCAGATGATGTATATGAAGCCGGTTTTGAACAAGTTGCTCGCCAAAATGA
AAAATACTACAAGAGATTCCCTCAAGACATTGAGATTGTTCGTGAACTCGTAAATTACTTGGCTGAATCT
GAAGGTGGCGGGGTGAGGGATTACAACATTTGCTCAATCCACTGACCAGTTTAGTTTAGTTCCTTACTTG
TCTCTGTTTCTTTGTCTTTAGGTACCTCTCCCATCAGGAGGCATTCTTACTCCTAAGGGTCTTCAAACTC
TTGGTCTTTCTGGTTTAGGATCAAGTACTGGTTTTGAGCGCCTGCATTATATGTAAGAGTTTAGCTTAAT
TTTTATCAACCACCTCACATGTTCTGTGTTAAATCTGGCCTTCTTAATTGATCATAGGTTGGAGAGAGTA
TGGGATCCTATTTTAGTTACTGGAGCTCCAAAGTGTATTAGTCAGTTCTTCTTAAACGCTGTAAGAGACC
CACAAAAATTTGTTGTTTTCTGTTCTCAGCTCAAATAAGGAATTCAATAGTCTGAGACATTTTATCGTTG
CTGCAGTTTGAGAGTTGGCATTCTTTTGATGCAAATCCACTATATGCTCTTCTCCACGAGGCCATATACT
GTGAGGTATAGTCTCTTCAAATTTCTCATCTTTTTTTCTATTTCAGACAATTCCTTCTTCTTGTTATCAT
TTATGTTTAAATGGAAACTTTTTCAGGGTGCTTCATCAGGATGGTCTGCTCATAGATTACGGGATAAATA
TGAGTACAAATTCGACGCAATGAAGGCAGTCAAAGAAAGTCAGCCTGTACTCTTCACAGGAGAGGTACAG
GTTTTGAGTATTTCTAATTGTATGGCTCATAGCTTGGATGATTGGTCCACATTGCTTAACTAAAATAGAA
TTTGGATTTGTATAGATGATATTTCCATGGATGTTTGATGAAATTCATGCCTTGAAGCCATTTAAAGCTG
CCGCCGATCTTTTGGCCAAGAAAGAGGATTGGCCTCCATTATATGATGTTCCTAGATTGCAGAATAACAA
GGTCTGTTTCAGAATCTTGATCGTTCTTTCATATGGATCAAATAATTTTACTCTGTTTCACATGATTTCT
TTTTGTAGGTGCCTGTTGCTGCAGCGGTTTACTACGAAGATATGTATGTAAACTTCAAGCTGGTGACGGA
AACAGCTTCTCATATATCGGGTATCAGACTTTGGGTAACGAATGAGTTTATGCATTCGGGTCTTCGTGAT
GCTGGAAGACAAATTATTGATCATTTGTTGGGAATGATCAATGGGAAAAAGCCTCTCTTTTAGGGCGAAT
TCGACCCAGCTTTCTTGTACAAAGTGGTGATAACCTAGAGCTCGAATTTCCCCGATCGTTCAAACATTTG
GCAATAAAGTTTCTTAAGATTGAATCCTGTTGCCGGTCTTGCGATGATTATCATATAATTTCTGTTGAAT
TACGTTAAGCATGTAATAATTAACATGTAATGCATGACGTTATTTATGAGATGGGTTTTTATGATTAGAG
TCCCGCAATTATACATTTAATACGCGATAGAAAACAAAATATAGCGCGCAAACTAGGATAAATTATCGCG
CGCGGTGTCATCTATGTTACTAGATCGGGAATTGGTTCCGGAACCAATTCGTAATCATGTCATAGCTGTT
TCCTGTGTGAAATTGTTATCCGCTCACAATTCCACACAACATACGAGCCGGAAGCATAAAGTGTAAAGCC
TGGGGTGCCTAATGAGTGAGCTAACTCACATTAGGCTGAATTAGGCGCGCCTATTTCTATTAATTCCCGA
TCTAGTAACATAGATGACACCGCGCGCGATAATTTATCCTAGTTTGCGCGCTATATTTTGTTTTCTATCG
CGTATTAAATGTATAATTGCGGGACTCTAATCATAAAAACCCATCTCATAAATAACGTCATGCATTACAT
GTTAATTATTACATGCTTAACGTAATTCAACAGAAATTATATGATAATCATCGCAAGACCGGCAACAGGA
TTCAATCTTAAGAAACTTTATTGCCAAATGTTTGAACGATCGGGGAAATTCGGGGGATCGATCCCGCGAA
CTGTGGACGAGAACTGTGCCACCAAGCGTAAGGCCGTTCTCTCGCATTTGCCTTGCTAGGCTCGCGCGAG
TTGCTGGCTGAGGCGTTCTCGAAATCAGCTCTTGTTCGGTCGGCATCTACTCTATTCCTTTGCCCTCGGA
CGAGTGCTGGGGCGTCGGTTTCCACTATCGGCGAGTACTTCTACACAGCCATCGGTCCAGACGGCCGCGC
TTCTGCGGGCGATTTGTGTACGCCCGACAGTCCCGGCTCCGGATCGGACGATTGCGTCGCATCGACCCTG
CGCCCAAGCTGCATCATCGAAATTGCCGTCAACCAAGCTCTGATAGAGTTGGTCAAGACCAATGCGGAGC
ATATACGCCCGGAGCCGCGGCGATCCTGCAAGCTCCGGATGCCTCCGCTCGAAGTAGCGCGTCTGCTGCT
CCATACAAGCCAACCACGGCCTCCAGAAGAAGATGTTGGCGACCTCGTATTGGGAATCCCCGAACATCGC
CTCGCTCCAGTCAATGACCGCTGTTATGCGGCCATTGTCCGTCAGGACATTGTTGGAGCCGAAATCCGCG
TGCACGAGGTGCCGGACTTCGGGGCAGTCCTCGGCCCAAAGCATCAGCTCATCGAGAGCCTGCGCGACGG
ACGCACTGACGGTGTCGTCCATCACAGTTTGCCAGTGATACACATGGGGATCAGCAATCGCGCATATGAA
ATCACGCCATGTAGTGTATTGACCGATTCCTTGCGGTCCGAATGGGCCGAACCCGCTCGTCTGGCTAAGA
TCGGCCGCAGCGATCGCATCCATGGCCTCCGCGACCGGCTGCAGAACAGCGGGCAGTTCGGTTTCAGGCA
GGTCTTGCAACGTGACACCCTGTGCACGGCGGGAGATGCAATAGGTCAGGCTCTCGCTGAATGCCCCAAT
GTCAAGCACTTCCGGAATCGGGAGCGCGGCCGATGCAAAGTGCCGATAAACATAACGATCTTTGTAGAAA
CCATCGGCGCAGCTATTTACCCGCAGGACATATCCACGCCCTCCTACATCGAAGCTGAAAGCACGAGATT
CTTCGCCCTCCGAGAGCTGCATCAGGTCGGAGACGCTGTCGAACTTTTCGATCAGAAACTTCTCGACAGA
CGTCGCGGTGAGTTCAGGCTTTTTCATATCTTATTGCCCCCCGGGATCAGATCTGGATTGAGAGTGAATA
TGAGACTCTAATTGGATACCGAGGGGAATTTATGGAACGTCAGTGGAGCATTTTTGACAAGAAATATTTG
CTAGCTGATAGTGACCTTAGGCGACTTTTGAACGCGCAATAATGGTTTCTGACGTATGTGCTTAGCTCAT
TAAACTCCAGAAACCCGCGGCTGAGTGGCTCCTTCAACGTTGCGGTTCTGTCAGTTCCAAACGTAAAACG
GCTTGTCCCGCGTCATCGGCGGGGGTCATAACGTGACTCCCTTAATTCTCCGCTCATGATCTTGATCCCC
TGCGCCATCAGATCCTTGGCGGCAAGAAAGCCATCCAGTTTACTTTGCAGGGCTTCCCAACCTTACCAGA
GGGCGCCCCAGCTGGCAATTCCGGTTCGCTTGCTGTCCATAAAACCGCCCAGTCTAGCTATCGCCATGTA
AGCCCACTGCAAGCTACCTGCTTTCTCTTTGCGCTTGCGTTTTCCCTTGTCCAGATAGCCCAGTAGCTGA
CATTCATCCGGGGTCAGCACCGTTTCTGCGGACTGGCTTTCTACGTGTTCCGCTTCCTTTAGCAGCCCTT
GCGCCCTGAGTGCTTGCGGCAGCGTGAAGCTGATCCGTCGAGATTAATAGAAATAAATTCAGCCTAATTC
GGCGTTAATTCAGTACATTAAAAACGTCCGCAATGTGTTATTAAGTTGTCTAAGCGTCAATTTGTTTACA
CCACAATATATCCTGCCACCAGCCAGCCAACAGCTCCCCGACCGGCAGCTCGGCACAAAATCACCACTCG
ATACAGGCAGCCCATCAGTCCGGGACGGCGTCAGCGGGAGAGCCGTTGTAAGGCGGCAGACTTTGCTCAT
GTTACCGATGCTATTCGGAAGAACGGCAACTAAGCTGCCGGGTTTGAAACACGGATGATCTCGCGGAGGG
TAGCATGTTGATTGTAACGATGACAGAGCGTTGCTGCCTGTGATCAATTCGGGCACGAACCCAGTGGACA
TAAGCCTGTTCGGTTCGTAAGCTGTAATGCAAGTAGCGTATGCGCTCACGCAACTGGTCCAGAACCTTGA
CCGAACGCAGCGGTGGTAACGGCGCAGTGGCGGTTTTCATGGCTTGTTATGACTGTTTTTTTGGGGTACA
GTCTATGCCTCGGGCATCCAAGCAGCAAGCGCGTTACGCCGTGGGTCGATGTTTGATGTTATGGAGCAGC
AACGATGTTACGCAGCAGGGCAGTCGCCCTAAAACAAAGTTAAACATCATGGGGGAAGCGGTGATCGCCG
AAGTATCGACTCAACTATCAGAGGTAGTTGGCGTCATCGAGCGCCATCTCGAACCGACGTTGCTGGCCGT
ACATTTGTACGGCTCCGCAGTGGATGGCGGCCTGAAGCCACACAGTGATATTGATTTGCTGGTTACGGTG
ACCGTAAGGCTTGATGAAACAACGCGGCGAGCTTTGATCAACGACCTTTTGGAAACTTCGGCTTCCCCTG
GAGAGAGCGAGATTCTCCGCGCTGTAGAAGTCACCATTGTTGTGCACGACGACATCATTCCGTGGCGTTA
TCCAGCTAAGCGCGAACTGCAATTTGGAGAATGGCAGCGCAATGACATTCTTGCAGGTATCTTCGAGCCA
GCCACGATCGACATTGATCTGGCTATCTTGCTGACAAAAGCAAGAGAACATAGCGTTGCCTTGGTAGGTC
CAGCGGCGGAGGAACTCTTTGATCCGGTTCCTGAACAGGATCTATTTGAGGCGCTAAATGAAACCTTAAC
GCTATGGAACTCGCCGCCCGACTGGGCTGGCGATGAGCGAAATGTAGTGCTTACGTTGTCCCGCATTTGG
TACAGCGCAGTAACCGGCAAAATCGCGCCGAAGGATGTCGCTGCCGACTGGGCAATGGAGCGCCTGCCGG
CCCAGTATCAGCCCGTCATACTTGAAGCTAGACAGGCTTATCTTGGACAAGAAGAAGATCGCTTGGCCTC
GCGCGCAGATCAGTTGGAAGAATTTGTCCACTACGTGAAAGGCGAGATCACCAAGGTAGTCGGCAAATAA
TGTCTAGCTAGAAATTCGTTCAAGCCGACGCCGCTTCGCGGCGCGGCTTAACTCAAGCGTTAGATGCACT
AAGCACATAATTGCTCACAGCCAAACTATCAGGTCAAGTCTGCTTTTATTATTTTTAAGCGTGCATAATA
AGCCCTACACAAATTGGGAGATATATCATGCATGACCAAAATCCCTTAACGTGAGTTTTCGTTCCACTGA
GCGTCAGACCCCGTAGAAAAGATCAAAGGATCTTCTTGAGATCCTTTTTTTCTGCGCGTAATCTGCTGCT
TGCAAACAAAAAAACCACCGCTACCAGCGGTGGTTTGTTTGCCGGATCAAGAGCTACCAACTCTTTTTCC
GAAGGTAACTGGCTTCAGCAGAGCGCAGATACCAAATACTGTCCTTCTAGTGTAGCCGTAGTTAGGCCAC
CACTTCAAGAACTCTGTAGCACCGCCTACATACCTCGCTCTGCTAATCCTGTTACCAGTGGCTGCTGCCA
GTGGCGATAAGTCGTGTCTTACCGGGTTGGACTCAAGACGATAGTTACCGGATAAGGCGCAGCGGTCGGG
CTGAACGGGGGGTTCGTGCACACAGCCCAGCTTGGAGCGAACGACCTACACCGAACTGAGATACCTACAG
CGTGAGCTATGAGAAAGCGCCACGCTTCCCGAAGGGAGAAAGGCGGACAGGTATCCGGTAAGCGGCAGGG
TCGGAACAGGAGAGCGCACGAGGGAGCTTCCAGGGGGAAACGCCTGGTATCTTTATAGTCCTGTCGGGTT
TCGCCACCTCTGACTTGAGCGTCGATTTTTGTGATGCTCGTCAGGGGGGCGGAGCCTATGGAAAAACGCC
AGCAACGCGGCCTTTTTACGGTTCCTGGCCTTTTGCTGGCCTTTTGCTCACATGTTCTTTCCTGCGTTAT
CCCCTGATTCTGTGGATAACCGTATTACCGCCTTTGAGTGAGCTGATACCGCTCGCCGCAGCCGAACGAC
CGAGCGCAGCGAGTCAGTGAGCGAGGAAGCGGAAGAGCGCCTGATGCGGTATTTTCTCCTTACGCATCTG
TGCGGTATTTCACACCGCATATGGTGCACTCTCAGTACAATCTGCTCTGATGCCGCATAGTTAAGCCAGT
ATACACTCCGCTATCGCTACGTGACTGGGTCATGGCTGCGCCCCGACACCCGCCAACACCCGCTGACGCG
CCCTGACGGGCTTGTCTGCTCCCGGCATCCGCTTACAGACAAGCTGTGACCGTCTCCGGGAGCTGCATGT
GTCAGAGGTTTTCACCGTCATCACCGAAACGCGCGAGGCAGGGTGCCTTGATGTGGGCGCCGGCGGTCGA
GTGGCGACGGCGCGGCTTGTCCGCGCCCTGGTAGATTGCCTGGCCGTAGGCCAGCCATTTTTGAGCGGCC
AGCGGCCGCGATAGGCCGACGCGAAGCGGCGGGGCGTAGGGAGCGCAGCGACCGAAGGGTAGGCGCTTTT
TGCAGCTCTTCGGCTGTGCGCTGGCCAGACAGTTATGCACAGGCCAGGCGGGTTTTAAGAGTTTTAATAA
GTTTTAAAGAGTTTTAGGCGGAAAAATCGCCTTTTTTCTCTTTTATATCAGTCACTTACATGTGTGACCG
GTTCCCAATGTACGGCTTTGGGTTCCCAATGTACGGGTTCCGGTTCCCAATGTACGGCTTTGGGTTCCCA
ATGTACGTGCTATCCACAGGAAAGAGACCTTTTCGACCTTTTTCCCCTGCTAGGGCAATTTGCCCTAGCA
TCTGCTCCGTACATTAGGAACCGGCGGATGCTTCGCCCTCGATCAGGTTGCGGTAGCGCATGACTAGGAT
CGGGCCAGCCTGCCCCGCCTCCTCCTTCAAATCGTACTCCGGCAGGTCATTTGACCCGATCAGCTTGCGC
ACGGTGAAACAGAACTTCTTGAACTCTCCGGCGCTGCCACTGCGTTCGTAGATCGTCTTGAACAACCATC
TGGCTTCTGCCTTGCCTGCGGCGCGGCGTGCCAGGCGGTAGAGAAAACGGCCGATGCCGGGATCGATCAA
AAAGTAATCGGGGTGAACCGTCAGCACGTCCGGGTTCTTGCCTTCTGTGATCTCGCGGTACATCCAATCA
GCTAGCTCGATCTCGATGTACTCCGGCCGCCCGGTTTCGCTCTTTACGATCTTGTAGCGGCTAATCAAGG
CTTCACCCTCGGATACCGTCACCAGGCGGCCGTTCTTGGCCTTCTTCGTACGCTGCATGGCAACGTGCGT
GGTGTTTAACCGAATGCAGGTTTCTACCAGGTCGTCTTTCTGCTTTCCGCCATCGGCTCGCCGGCAGAAC
TTGAGTACGTCCGCAACGTGTGGACGGAACACGCGGCCGGGCTTGTCTCCCTTCCCTTCCCGGTATCGGT
TCATGGATTCGGTTAGATGGGAAACCGCCATCAGTACCAGGTCGTAATCCCACACACTGGCCATGCCGGC
CGGCCCTGCGGAAACCTCTACGTGCCCGTCTGGAAGCTCGTAGCGGATCACCTCGCCAGCTCGTCGGTCA
CGCTTCGACAGACGGAAAACGGCCACGTCCATGATGCTGCGACTATCGCGGGTGCCCACGTCATAGAGCA
TCGGAACGAAAAAATCTGGTTGCTCGTCGCCCTTGGGCGGCTTCCTAATCGACGGCGCACCGGCTGCCGG
CGGTTGCCGGGATTCTTTGCGGATTCGATCAGCGGCCGCTTGCCACGATTCACCGGGGCGTGCTTCTGCC
TCGATGCGTTGCCGCTGGGCGGCCTGCGCGGCCTTCAACTTCTCCACCAGGTCATCACCCAGCGCCGCGC
CGATTTGTACCGGGCCGGATGGTTTGCGACCGCTCACGCCGATTCCTCGGGCTTGGGGGTTCCAGTGCCA
TTGCAGGGCCGGCAGACAACCCAGCCGCTTACGCCTGGCCAACCGCCCGTTCCTCCACACATGGGGCATT
CCACGGCGTCGGTGCCTGGTTGTTCTTGATTTTCCATGCCGCCTCCTTTAGCCGCTAAAATTCATCTACT
CATTTATTCATTTGCTCATTTACTCTGGTAGCTGCGCGATGTATTCAGATAGCAGCTCGGTAATGGTCTT
GCCTTGGCGTACCGCGTACATCTTCAGCTTGGTGTGATCCTCCGCCGGCAACTGAAAGTTGACCCGCTTC
ATGGCTGGCGTGTCTGCCAGGCTGGCCAACGTTGCAGCCTTGCTGCTGCGTGCGCTCGGACGGCCGGCAC
TTAGCGTGTTTGTGCTTTTGCTCATTTTCTCTTTACCTCATTAACTCAAATGAGTTTTGATTTAATTTCA
GCGGCCAGCGCCTGGACCTCGCGGGCAGCGTCGCCCTCGGGTTCTGATTCAAGAACGGTTGTGCCGGCGG
CGGCAGTGCCTGGGTAGCTCACGCGCTGCGTGATACGGGACTCAAGAATGGGCAGCTCGTACCCGGCCAG
CGCCTCGGCAACCTCACCGCCGATGCGCGTGCCTTTGATCGCCCGCGACACGACAAAGGCCGCTTGTAGC
CTTCCATCCGTGACCTCAATGCGCTGCTTAACCAGCTCCACCAGGTCGGCGGTGGCCCATATGTCGTAAG
GGCTTGGCTGCACCGGAATCAGCACGAAGTCGGCTGCCTTGATCGCGGACACAGCCAAGTCCGCCGCCTG
GGGCGCTCCGTCGATCACTACGAAGTCGCGCCGGCCGATGGCCTTCACGTCGCGGTCAATCGTCGGGCGG
TCGATGCCGACAACGGTTAGCGGTTGATCTTCCCGCACGGCCGCCCAATCGCGGGCACTGCCCTGGGGAT
CGGAATCGACTAACAGAACATCGGCCCCGGCGAGTTGCAGGGCGCGGGCTAGATGGGTTGCGATGGTCGT
CTTGCCTGACCCGCCTTTCTGGTTAAGTACAGCGATAACCTTCATGCGTTCCCCTTGCGTATTTGTTTAT
TTACTCATCGCATCATATACGCAGCGACCGCATGACGCAAGCTGTTTTACTCAAATACACATCACCTTTT
TAGACGGCGGCGCTCGGTTTCTTCAGCGGCCAAGCTGGCCGGCCAGGCCGCCAGCTTGGCATCAGACAAA
CCGGCCAGGATTTCATGCAGCCGCACGGTTGAGACGTGCGCGGGCGGCTCGAACACGTACCCGGCCGCGA
TCATCTCCGCCTCGATCTCTTCGGTAATGAAAAACGGTTCGTCCTGGCCGTCCTGGTGCGGTTTCATGCT
TGTTCCTCTTGGCGTTCATTCTCGGCGGCCGCCAGGGCGTCGGCCTCGGTCAATGCGTCCTCACGGAAGG
CACCGCGCCGCCTGGCCTCGGTGGGCGTCACTTCCTCGCTGCGCTCAAGTGCGCGGTACAGGGTCGAGCG
ATGCACGCCAAGCAGTGCAGCCGCCTCTTTCACGGTGCGGCCTTCCTGGTCGATCAGCTCGCGGGCGTGC
GCGATCTGTGCCGGGGTGAGGGTAGGGCGGGGGCCAAACTTCACGCCTCGGGCCTTGGCGGCCTCGCGCC
CGCTCCGGGTGCGGTCGATGATTAGGGAACGCTCGAACTCGGCAATGCCGGCGAACACGGTCAACACCAT
GCGGCCGGCCGGCGTGGTGGTGTCGGCCCACGGCTCTGCCAGGCTACGCAGGCCCGCGCCGGCCTCCTGG
ATGCGCTCGGCAATGTCCAGTAGGTCGCGGGTGCTGCGGGCCAGGCGGTCTAGCCTGGTCACTGTCACAA
CGTCGCCAGGGCGTAGGTGGTCAAGCATCCTGGCCAGCTCCGGGCGGTCGCGCCTGGTGCCGGTGATCTT
CTCGGAAAACAGCTTGGTGCAGCCGGCCGCGTGCAGTTCGGCCCGTTGGTTGGTCAAGTCCTGGTCGTCG
GTGCTGACGCGGGCATAGCCCAGCAGGCCAGCGGCGGCGCTCTTGTTCATGGCGTAATGTCTCCGGTTCT
AGTCGCAAGTATTCTACTTTATGCGACTAAAACACGCGACAAGAAAACGCCAGGAAAAGGGCAGGGCGGC
AGCCTGTCGCGTAACTTAGGACTTGTGCGACATGTCGTTTTCAGAAGACGGCTGCACTGAACGTCAGAAG
CCGACTGCACTATAGCAGCGGAGGGGTTGGATCAAAGTACTTTGATCCCGAGGGGAACCCTGTGGTTGGC
ATGCACATACAAATGGACGAACGGATAAACCT
